>Addgene plasmid #174399 | pEGFP-Flag-stm2585_S130A | addgene full sequence | sequence record 341887 | Addgene NGS Result
CCGCCACAACATCGAGGACGGCAGCGTGCAGCTCGCCGACCACTACCAGCAGAACACCCCCATCGGCGAC
GGCCCCGTGCTGCTGCCCGACAACCACTACCTGAGCACCCAGTCCGCCCTGAGCAAAGACCCCAACGAGA
AGCGCGATCACATGGTCCTGCTGGAGTTCGTGACCGCCGCCGGGATCACTCTCGGCATGGACGAGCTGTA
CAAGTCCGGACTCAGATCCGCCACCATGGACTACAAAGACGATGACGACAAGATGATGAGATTCGTATAT
ATTTATATCTTAGTGATTTATGGATCATACTTGTGGTTTTCCTTAGGAGGTAACATGTTTACAATTAATA
GTACTAACAGGGTGGCGAGCACAATCGCTCCATATGCATGTGTAAGCGATGTTAATTTAGAGGACAAGGC
TACATTTTTAGATGAACATACCTCAATACATGCGAATGATTCTTCTTTGCAATGCTTTGTCTTAAATGAT
CAGCATGTTCCGCAGAATACATTAGCTACAGATGTTGAAGGCTACAATAGAGGATTACAGGAACGTATAA
GCCTCGAGTACCAGCCCCTGGAAAGCATTGTTTTTCTACTCGGCACCCCTGCAGTTTTAGAGACTAAAGA
GTCTTTATCATTACCAGTTGCCCCGGATGCTTTAACCCAAAAACTATTAAGCATTAGTAGCAATGATGAA
TGTAAATTATCAGGTAGCACCAGTTGCACTACCCCAGCCAGTCATAACCCACCGTCCGGTTATATCGCTC
AATACAGGCATTCTGCAGAGGTTTTCCCGGATGAATAAGTCGACGGTACCGCGGGCCCGGGATCCACCGG
ATCTAGATAACTGATCATAATCAGCCATACCACATTTGTAGAGGTTTTACTTGCTTTAAAAAACCTCCCA
CACCTCCCCCTGAACCTGAAACATAAAATGAATGCAATTGTTGTTGTTAACTTGTTTATTGCAGCTTATA
ATGGTTACAAATAAAGCAATAGCATCACAAATTTCACAAATAAAGCATTTTTTTCACTGCATTCTAGTTG
TGGTTTGTCCAAACTCATCAATGTATCTTAACGCGTAAATTGTAAGCGTTAATATTTTGTTAAAATTCGC
GTTAAATTTTTGTTAAATCAGCTCATTTTTTAACCAATAGGCCGAAATCGGCAAAATCCCTTATAAATCA
AAAGAATAGACCGAGATAGGGT
[37 nt withheld, positions 1213-1249]
AAAGAACGTGGACTCCAACGTCAAAGG
[49 nt withheld, positions 1277-1325]
T
[91 nt withheld, positions 1327-1417]
G
[124 nt withheld, positions 1419-1542]
CAGGTGGCACTTTTCGGGGAAATGTGCGCGGAACCCCTATTTGTTTATTTTTCTAAATACATTCAAATAT
GTATCCGCTCATGAGACAATAACCCTGATAAATGCTTCAATAATATTGAAAAAGGAAGAGTCCTGAGGCG
GAAAGAACCAGCTGTGGAATGTGTGTCAGTTAGGGTGTGGAAAGTCCCCAGGCTCCCCAGCAGGCAGAAG
TATGCAAAGCATGCATCTCAATTAGTCAGCAACCAGGTGTGGAAAGTCCCCAGGCTCCCCAGCAGGCAGA
AGTATGCAAAGCATGCATCTCAATTAGTCAGCAACCATAGTCCCGCCCCTAACTCCGCCCATCCCGCCCC
TAACTCCGCCCAGTTCCGCCCATTCTCCGCCCCATGGCTGACTAATTTTTTTTATTTATGCAGAGGCCGA
GGCCGCCTCGGCCTCTGAGCTATTCCAGAAGTAGTGAGGAGGCTTTTTTGGAGGCCTAGGCTTTTGCAAA
GATCGATCAAGAGACAGGATGAGGATCGTTTCGCATGATTGAACAAGATGGATTGCACGCAGGTTCTCCG
GCCGCTTGGGTGGAGAGGCTATTCGGCTATGACTGGGCACAACAGACAATCGGCTGCTCTGATGCCGCCG
TGTTCCGGCTGTCAGCGCAGGGGCGCCCGGTTCTTTTTGTCAAGACCGACCTGTCCGGTGCCCTGAATGA
ACTGCAAGACGAGGCAGCGCGGCTATCGTGGCTGGCCACGACGGGCGTTCCTTGCGCAGCTGTGCTCGAC
GTTGTCACTGAAGCGGGAAGGGACTGGCTGCTATTGGGCGAAGTGCCGGGGCAGGATCTCCTGTCATCTC
ACCTTGCTCCTGCCGAGAAAGTATCCATCATGGCTGATGCAATGCGGCGGCTGCATACGCTTGATCCGGC
TACCTGCCCATTCGACCACCAAGCGAAACATCGCATCGAGCGAGCACGTACTCGGATGGAAGCCGGTCTT
GTCGATCAGGATGATCTGGACGAAGAGCATCAGGGGCTCGCGCCAGCCGAACTGTTCGCCAGGCTCAAGG
CGAGCATGCCCGACGGCGAGGATCTCGTCGTGACCCATGGCGATGCCTGCTTGCCGAATATCATGGTGGA
AAATGGCCGCTTTTCTGGATTCATCGACTGTGGCCGGCTGGGTGTGGCGGACCGCTATCAGGACATAGCG
TTGGCTACCCGTGATATTGCTGAAGAGCTTGGCGGCGAATGGGCTGACCGCTTCCTCGTGCTTTACGGTA
TCGCCGCTCCCGATTCGCAGCGCATCGCCTTCTATCGCCTTCTTGACGAGTTCTTCTGAGCGGGACTCTG
GGGTTCGAAATGACCGACCAAGCGACGCCCAACCTGCCATCACGAGATTTCGATTCCACCGCCGCCTTCT
ATGAAAGGTTGGGCTTCGGAATCGTTTTCCGGGACGCCGGCTGGATGATCCTCCAGCGCGGGGATCTCAT
GCTGGAGTTCTTCGCCCACCCTAGGGGGAGGCTAACTGAAACACGGAAGGAGACAATACCGGAAGGAACC
CGCGCTATGACGGCAATAAAAAGACAGAATAAAACGCACGGTGTTGGGTCGTTTGTTCATAAACGCGGGG
TTCGGTCCCAGGGCTGGCACTCTGTCGATACCCCACCGAGACCCCATTGGGGCCAATACGCCCGCGTTTC
TTCCTTTTCCCCACCCCACCCCCCAAGTTCGGGTGAAGGCCCAGGGCTCGCAGCCAACGTCGGGGCGGCA
GGCCCTGCCATAGCCTCAGGTTACTCATATATACTTTAGATTGATTTAAAACTTCATTTTTAATTTAAAA
GGATCTAGGTGAAGATCCTTTTTGATAATCTCATGACCAAAATCCCTTAACGTGAGTTTTCGTTCCACTG
AGCGTCAGACCCCGTAGAAAAGATCAAAGGATCTTCTTGAGATCCTTTTTTTCTGCGCGTAATCTGCTGC
TTGCAAACAAAAAAACCACCGCTACCAGCGGTGGTTTGTTTGCCGGATCAAGAGCTACCAACTCTTTTTC
CGAAGGTAACTGGCTTCAGCAGAGCGCAGATACCAAATACTGTTCTTCTAGTGTAGCCGTAGTTAGGCCA
CCACTTCAAGAACTCTGTAGCACCGCCTACATACCTCGCTCTGCTAATCCTGTTACCAGTGGCTGCTGCC
AGTGGCGATAAGTCGTGTCTTACCGGGTTGGACTCAAGACGATAGTTACCGGATAAGGCGCAGCGGTCGG
GCTGAACGGGGGGTTCGTGCACACAGCCCAGCTTGGAGCGAACGACCTACACCGAACTGAGATACCTACA
GCGTGAGCTATGAGAAAGCGCCACGCTTCCCGAAGGGAGAAAGGCGGACAGGTATCCGGTAAGCGGCAGG
GTCGGAACAGGAGAGCGCACGAGGGAGCTTCCAGGGGGAAACGCCTGGTATCTTTATAGTCCTGTCGGGT
TTCGCCACCTCTGACTTGAGCGTCGATTTTTGTGATGCTCGTCAGGGGGGCGGAGCCTATGGAAAAACGC
CAGCAACGCGGCCTTTTTACGGTTCCTGGCCTTTTGCTGGCCTTTTGCTCACATGTTCTTTCCTGCGTTA
TCCCCTGATTCTGTGGATAACCGTATTACCGCCATGCATTAGTTATTAATAGTAATCAATTACGGGGTCA
TTAGTTCATAGCCCATATATGGAGTTCCGCGTTACATAACTTACGGTAAATGGCCCGCCTGGCTGACCGC
CCAACGACCCCCGCCCATTGACGTCAATAATGACGTATGTTCCCATAGTAACGCCAATAGGGACTTTCCA
TTGACGTCAATGGGTGGAGTATTTACGGTAAACTGCCCACTTGGCAGTACATCAAGTGTATCATATGCCA
AGTACGCCCCCTATTGACGTCAATGACGGTAAATGGCCCGCCTGGCATTATGCCCAGTACATGACCTTAT
GGGACTTTCCTACTTGGCAGTACATCTACGTATTAGTCATCGCTATTACCATGGTGATGCGGTTTTGGCA
GTACATCAATGGGCGTGGATAGCGGTTTGACTCACGGGGATTTCCAAGTCTCCACCCCATTGACGTCAAT
GGGAGTTTGTTTTGGCACCAAAATCAACGGGACTTTCCAAAATGTCGTAACAACTCCGCCCCATTGACGC
AAATGGGCGGTAGGCGTGTACGGTGGGAGGTCTATATAAGCAGAGCTGGTTTAGTGAACCGTCAGATCCG
CTAGCGCTACCGGTCGCCACCATGGTGAGCAAGGGCGAGGAGCTGTTCACCGGGGTGGTGCCCATCCTGG
TCGAGCTGGACGGCGACGTAAACGGCCACAAGTTCAGCGTGTCCGGCGAGGGCGAGGGCGATGCCACCTA
CGGCAAGCTGACCCTGAAGTTCATCTGCACCACCGGCAAGCTGCCCGTGCCCTGGCCCACCCTCGTGACC
ACCCTGACCTACGGCGTGCAGTGCTTCAGCCGCTACCCCGACCACATGAAGCAGCACGACTTCTTCAAGT
CCGCCATGCCCGAAGGCTACGTCCAGGAGCGCACCATCTTCTTCAAGGACGACGGCAACTACAAGACCCG
CGCCGAGGTGAAGTTCGAGGGCGACACCCTGGTGAACCGCATCGAGCTGAAGGGCATCGACTTCAAGGAG
GACGGCAACATCCTGGGGCACAAGCTGGAGTACAACTACAACAGCCACAACGTCTATATCATGGCCGACA
AGCAGAAGAACGGCATCAAGGTGAACTTCAAGAT
Features (pLannotate 1.2.2; 16 found; start..end, strand, type, name):
    238..258     +  CDS            3xFLAG (fragment): three tandem FLAG® epitope tags
    263..805     +  CDS            sarA: SARA_SALT1 - Also known as gogC From Salmonella typhimurium (strain 14028s / SGSC 2262).
    808..835     +  misc_feature   MCS (fragment): multiple cloning site
    852..936     +  CDS            large T antigen (fragment): large T antigen from SV40 (simian virus 40)
    959..1080    +  polyA_signal   SV40 poly(A) signal: SV40 polyadenylation signal
   1114..1542    -  rep_origin     f1 ori (sequence partly withheld): f1 bacteriophage origin of replication; arrow indicates direction of (+) strand synthesis
   1569..1673    +  promoter       AmpR promoter: bla
   1675..2032    +  promoter       SV40 promoter: SV40 enhancer and early promoter
   2067..2861    +  CDS            NeoR/KanR: aminoglycoside phosphotransferase from Tn5; aph(3')-II (or nptII); confers resistance to neomycin, kanamycin, and G418 (Geneticin®)
   2882..3034    +  CDS            ble (fragment): BLE_KLEPN - Experimental evidence at protein level: Swiss-Prot protein existence level 1. Binding protein with a strong affinity to the bleomycin family of antibiotics. Binds to CL990; an antimitotic-antibiotic compound. From Klebsiella pneumoniae.
   3093..3140    +  polyA_signal   HSV TK poly(A) signal: herpes simplex virus thymidine kinase polyadenylation signal (Cole and Stacy, 1985)
   3231..3247    -  polyA_signal   bGH poly(A) signal (fragment): bovine growth hormone polyadenylation signal
   3469..4057    +  rep_origin     ori: high-copy-number ColE1/pMB1/pBR322/pUC origin of replication
   4232..4535    +  enhancer       CMV enhancer: human cytomegalovirus immediate early enhancer
   4536..4739    +  promoter       CMV promoter: human cytomegalovirus (CMV) immediate early promoter
   4784..214     +  CDS            EGFP (across the origin): EGFP is a basic (constitutively fluorescent) green fluorescent protein published in 1996, derived from Aequorea victoria. It is reported to be a rapidly-maturing weak dimer with moderate acid sensitivity.
