[The description below was written by a language model from this plasmid's Addgene catalogue record and pLannotate feature annotations shown in this document.]
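Description:
pEGFP-Flag-stm2585_S130A is a 5,286 bp mammalian expression plasmid built on the pEGFP-C1 backbone. It carries the Salmonella enterica serovar Typhimurium effector gene sarA (also called stm2585 or steE) as an N-terminal EGFP and Flag fusion. It replicates in E. coli from a high-copy ColE1/pUC-type origin and also has an f1 origin. A single NeoR/KanR (Tn5 aminoglycoside phosphotransferase) cassette provides selection. The bacterial AmpR (bla) promoter drives it to give kanamycin resistance in bacteria, and the SV40 enhancer/early promoter with an HSV TK polyadenylation signal drives it in mammalian cells, where this marker can give G418 resistance. The short annotated ble, bGH poly(A) and SV40 large T antigen fragments appear to be backbone remnants or partial matches rather than functional elements.

The expression unit uses the human CMV immediate-early enhancer and promoter, followed by the EGFP coding sequence, which spans the numbering origin of the circular record. A short Flag epitope follows, annotated as a fragment of 3xFLAG whose length fits a single tag. Next comes the sarA open reading frame, then residual multiple cloning site sequence and the SV40 polyadenylation signal. The catalogue lists the insert as 573 bp, and the sarA annotation covers 543 bp of it.

The insert is the native bacterial gene with an S130A substitution, which converts the GSK3-binding SxxxSP motif to SxxxAP. The associated work describes SarA/SteE as a secreted effector that mimics cytokine receptor signalling to activate STAT3. The plasmid therefore expresses a motif mutant by transfection, independent of infection. EGFP allows visualisation and Flag allows detection or pulldown, presumably for comparison with a wild-type version of the construct.
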