Addgene plasmid #174399: pEGFP-Flag-stm2585_S130A
Purpose: Native S. Typhimurium gene stm2585 (sarA/steE) with N-terminal GFP and Flag tags and its GSK3-binding SxxxSP motif mutated to SxxxAP
Depositing lab: Dennis Ko. Depositing organization: Duke University. Publication: The Salmonella Secreted Effector SarA/SteE Mimics Cytokine Receptor Signaling to Activate STAT3. Gibbs KD, Washington EJ, Jaslow SL, Bourgeois JS, Foster MW, Guo R, Brennan RG, Ko DC. Cell Host Microbe. 2020 Jan 8;27(1):129-139.e4. doi: 10.1016/j.chom.2019.11.012. Epub 2019 Dec 31. PubMed 31901521.
Backbone
  Vector backbone: pEGFP-C1
  Total vector size (bp): 5286
  Vector type: Mammalian Expression
Growth in bacteria
  Bacterial resistance: Kanamycin, 50 μg/mL
  Growth temperature: 37°C
  Growth strain: DH5alpha
  Copy number: High Copy
Gene/Insert
  Gene/Insert name: sarA (alt names: stm2585; steE)
  Species: Salmonella enterica ser. Typhimurium
  Insert size (bp): 573
  Mutation: S130A
  Tag / fusion protein: EGFP (N terminal on insert); Flag (N terminal on insert)
Terms and licenses: Academic/Nonprofit Terms; Industry Terms: Not Available to Industry
How to cite: pEGFP-Flag-stm2585_S130A was a gift from Dennis Ko (Addgene plasmid # 174399 ; http://n2t.net/addgene:174399 ; RRID:Addgene_174399)
